Addgene plasmid #100635: YCe1721 HC_Kan_RFP-p25
Purpose: (Empty Backbone) EMMA toolkit part-entry vector position 25
Depositing lab: Yizhi Cai. Depositing organization: University of Edinburgh. Publication: EMMA: An Extensible Mammalian Modular Assembly Toolkit for the Rapid Design and Production of Diverse Expression Vectors. Martella A, Matjusaitis M, Auxillos J, Pollard SM, Cai Y. ACS Synth Biol. 2017 Apr 24. doi: 10.1021/acssynbio.7b00016. PubMed 28418644.
Backbone
  Vector backbone: pSMART HC_Kan
  Vector type: Synthetic Biology
Growth in bacteria
  Bacterial resistance: Kanamycin, 50 μg/mL
  Growth temperature: 37°C
  Growth strain: DH5alpha
  Copy number: High Copy
Gene/Insert
  Gene/Insert name: None
Terms and licenses: Academic/Nonprofit Terms; Industry Terms: Not Available to Industry
Depositor comments: It is used to standardize new parts for EMMA toolkit. New DNA fragments (parts) are cloned into this plasmid replacing the RFP gene through a BsaI Golden Gate reaction. The resulting plasmid will have the part flanked by BsmBI sites and the fusion sites corresponding to position 25 of EMMA platform.
How to cite: YCe1721 HC_Kan_RFP-p25 was a gift from Yizhi Cai (Addgene plasmid # 100635 ; http://n2t.net/addgene:100635 ; RRID:Addgene_100635)
