[The description below was written by a language model from this plasmid's Addgene catalogue record and pLannotate feature annotations shown in this document.]
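Description:
YCe1721 HC_Kan_RFP-p25 is an empty part-entry (domestication) vector from the EMMA mammalian modular assembly toolkit, built on the pSMART HC_Kan backbone and roughly 2.9 kb in size. It is a purely bacterial cloning plasmid. It replicates from a high-copy ColE1/pUC-type origin and is selected with kanamycin through an aph(3')-Ia resistance gene, which is annotated as driven by a cat promoter. Several transcription terminators (tonB, T7Te, T3Te) bracket the marker, the origin and the cloning region. This insulation limits read-through into or out of cloned DNA and is typical of the pSMART design.

The placeholder payload is an mRFP1 cassette in BioBrick format, sitting between a BioBrick prefix and suffix. It consists of a lac promoter with its CAP binding site and lac operator (plus a short lacI remnant upstream), the mRFP1 coding sequence, and rrnB T1 and T7Te terminators. Because mRFP1 is expressed in E. coli, it can serve as a visual dropout marker. According to the depositor, a new DNA part is inserted by a BsaI Golden Gate reaction that replaces the RFP gene, so colonies that have lost the red colour would be the likely recombinants. In the resulting plasmid the part is flanked by BsmBI sites and by the fusion sites that define position 25 of the EMMA layout, which lets it be released for ordered multi-part assembly of mammalian expression vectors. The type IIS sites and fusion sites are not annotated in the feature tables. The depositor and sequencing-derived records show the same features in opposite orientation and differ by only a few nucleotides in length.
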