Features (pLannotate 1.2.2; 15 found; start..end, strand, type, name):
     73..102     +  terminator     T3Te terminator: phage T3 early transcription terminator
    124..711     +  rep_origin     ori: high-copy-number ColE1/pMB1/pBR322/pUC origin of replication
    723..750     -  terminator     T7Te terminator: phage T7 early transcription terminator
    774..1589    -  CDS            KanR: aminoglycoside phosphotransferase; aph(3')-Ia; confers resistance to kanamycin in bacteria or G418 (Geneticin®) in eukaryotes
   1590..1692    -  promoter       cat promoter: promoter of the E. coli cat gene encoding chloramphenicol acetyltransferase
   1693..1724    -  terminator     tonB terminator: bidirectional E. coli tonB-P14 transcription terminator
   1808..1829    +  misc_feature   BioBrick prefix: BioBrick prefix for parts that do not start with "ATG"
   1830..1917    +  CDS            lacI (fragment): lac repressor; lacI; The lac repressor binds to the lac operator to inhibit transcription in E. coli. This inhibition can be relieved by adding lactose or isopropyl-β-D-thiogalactopyranoside (IPTG).
   1930..1951    +  protein_bind   CAP binding site: CAP binding activates transcription in the presence of cAMP. E. coli catabolite activator protein
   1966..1996    +  promoter       lac promoter: promoter for the E. coli lac operon
   2004..2020    +  protein_bind   lac operator: The lac repressor binds to the lac operator to inhibit transcription in E. coli. This inhibition can be relieved by adding lactose or isopropyl-β-D-thiogalactopyranoside (IPTG). lac repressor encoded by lacI
   2056..2730    +  CDS            mRFP1: mRFP1 is a basic (constitutively fluorescent) red fluorescent protein published in 2002, derived from Discosoma sp.. It is reported to be a somewhat slowly-maturing monomer with low acid sensitivity.
   2778..2849    +  terminator     rrnB T1 terminator: transcription terminator T1 from the E. coli rrnB gene
   2865..2892    +  terminator     T7Te terminator: phage T7 early transcription terminator
   2899..2919    +  misc_feature   BioBrick suffix: universal suffix for all parts
>Addgene plasmid #100635 | YCe1721 HC_Kan_RFP-p25 | depositor full sequence | sequence record 189554 | YCe1721 HC_Kan_RFP-p25 sequence 2939 bps
AACGAATTCAAGCTTGATATCATTCAGGACGAGCCTCAGACTCCAGCGTAACTGGACTGCAATCAACTCA
CTGGCTCACCTTCACGGGTGGGCCTTTCTTCGGTAGAAAATCAAAGGATCTTCTTGAGATCCTTTTTTTC
TGCGCGTAATCTGCTGCTTGCAAACAAAAAAACCACCGCTACCAGCGGTGGTTTGTTTGCCGGATCAAGA
GCTACCAACTCTTTTTCCGAGGTAACTGGCTTCAGCAGAGCGCAGATACCAAATACTGTTCTTCTAGTGT
AGCCGTAGTTAGGCCACCACTTCAAGAACTCTGTAGCACCGCCTACATACCTCGCTCTGCTAATCCTGTT
ACCAGTGGCTGCTGCCAGTGGCGATAAGTCGTGTCTTACCGGGTTGGACTCAAGACGATAGTTACCGGAT
AAGGCGCAGCGGTCGGGCTGAACGGGGGGTTCGTGCACACAGCCCAGCTTGGAGCGAACGACCTACACCG
AACTGAGATACCTACAGCGTGAGCTATGAGAAAGCGCCACGCTTCCCGAAGGGAGAAAGGCGGACAGGTA
TCCGGTAAGCGGCAGGGTCGGAACAGGAGAGCGCACGAGGGAGCTTCCAGGGGGAAACGCCTGGTATCTT
TATAGTCCTGTCGGGTTTCGCCACCTCTGACTTGAGCATCGATTTTTGTGATGCTCGTCAGGGGGGCGGA
GCCTATGGAAAAACGCCAGCAACGCAGAAAGGCCCACCCGAAGGTGAGCCAGGTGATTACATTTGGGCCC
TCATTAGAAAAACTCATCGAGCATCAAGTGAAACTGCAATTTATTCATATCAGGATTATCAATACCATAT
TTTTGAAAAAGCCGTTTCTGTAATGAAGGAGAAAACTCACCGAGGCAGTTCCATAGGATGGCAAGATCCT
GGTATCGGTCTGCGATTCCGACTCGTCCAACATCAATACAACCTATTAATTTCCCCTCGTCAAAAATAAG
GTTATCAAGTGAGAAATCACCATGAGTGACGACTGAATCCGGTGAGAATGGCAAAAGCTTATGCATTTCT
TTCCAGACTTGTTCAACAGGCCAGCCATTACGCTCGTCATCAAAATCACTCGCACCAACCAAACCGTTAT
TCATTCGTGATTGCGCCTGAGCGAGACGAAATACGCGATCGCCGTTAAAAGGACAATTACAAACAGGAAT
CGAATGCAACCGGCGCAGGAACACTGCCAGCGCATCAACAATATTTTCACCTGAATCAGGATATTCTTCT
AATACCTGGAATGCTGTTTTCCCTGGGATCGCAGTGGTGAGTAACCATGCATCATCAGGAGTACGGATAA
AATGCTTGATGGTCGGAAGAGGCATAAATTCCGTCAGCCAGTTTAGCCTGACCATCTCATCTGTAACATC
ATTGGCAACGCTACCTTTGCCATGTTTCAGAAACAACTCTGGCGCATCGGGCTTCCCATACAATCGATAG
ATTGTCGCACCTGATTGCCCGACATTATCGCGAGCCCATTTATACCCATATAAATCAGCATCCATGTTGG
AATTTAATCGCGGCCTCGAGCAAGACGTTTCCCGTTGAATATGGCTCATTTTAGCTTCCTTAGCTCCTGA
AAATCTCGATAACTCAAAAAATACGCCCGGTAGTGATCTTATTTCATTATGGTGAAAGTTGGAACCTCTT
ACGTGCCGATCAAGTCAAAAGCCTCCGGTCGGAGGCTTTTGACTTTCTGCTATGGAGGTCAGGTATGATT
TAAATGGTCAGTATTGAGCGATATCTAGAGAATTCGTCACGTCTCGACTGAGAGACCGAATTCGCGGCCG
CTTCTAGAGCAATACGCAAACCGCCTCTCCCCGCGCGTTGGCCGATTCATTAATGCAGCTGGCACGACAG
GTTTCCCGACTGGAAAGCGGGCAGTGAGCGCAACGCAATTAATGTGAGTTAGCTCACTCATTAGGCACCC
CAGGCTTTACACTTTATGCTTCCGGCTCGTATGTTGTGTGGAATTGTGAGCGGATAACAATTTCACACAT
ACTAGAGAAAGAGGAGAAATACTAGATGGCTTCCTCCGAAGACGTTATCAAAGAGTTCATGCGTTTCAAA
GTTCGTATGGAAGGTTCCGTTAACGGTCACGAGTTCGAAATCGAAGGTGAAGGTGAAGGTCGTCCGTACG
AAGGTACCCAGACCGCTAAACTGAAAGTTACCAAAGGTGGTCCGCTGCCGTTCGCTTGGGACATCCTGTC
CCCGCAGTTCCAGTACGGTTCCAAAGCTTACGTTAAACACCCGGCTGACATCCCGGACTACCTGAAACTG
TCCTTCCCGGAAGGTTTCAAATGGGAACGTGTTATGAACTTCGAAGACGGTGGTGTTGTTACCGTTACCC
AGGACTCCTCCCTGCAAGACGGTGAGTTCATCTACAAAGTTAAACTGCGTGGTACCAACTTCCCGTCCGA
CGGTCCGGTTATGCAGAAAAAAACCATGGGTTGGGAAGCTTCCACCGAACGTATGTACCCGGAAGACGGT
GCTCTGAAAGGTGAAATCAAAATGCGTCTGAAACTGAAAGACGGTGGTCACTACGACGCTGAAGTTAAAA
CCACCTACATGGCTAAAAAACCGGTTCAGCTGCCGGGTGCTTACAAAACCGACATCAAACTGGACATCAC
CTCCCACAACGAAGACTACACCATCGTTGAACAGTACGAACGTGCTGAAGGTCGTCACTCCACCGGTGCT
TAATAACGCTGATAGTGCTAGTGTAGATCGCTACTAGAGCCAGGCATCAAATAAAACGAAAGGCTCAGTC
GAAAGACTGGGCCTTTCGTTTTATCTGTTGTTTGTCGGTGAACGCTCTCTACTAGAGTCACACTGGCTCA
CCTTCGGGTGGGCCTTTCTGCGTTTATATACTAGTAGCGGCCGCTGCAGGGTCTCTACGACGAGACGAA
