Features (pLannotate 1.2.2; 15 found; start..end, strand, type, name):
     63..83      -  misc_feature   BioBrick suffix: universal suffix for all parts
     90..117     -  terminator     T7Te terminator: phage T7 early transcription terminator
    133..204     -  terminator     rrnB T1 terminator: transcription terminator T1 from the E. coli rrnB gene
    252..926     -  CDS            mRFP1: mRFP1 is a basic (constitutively fluorescent) red fluorescent protein published in 2002, derived from Discosoma sp.. It is reported to be a somewhat slowly-maturing monomer with low acid sensitivity.
    962..978     -  protein_bind   lac operator: The lac repressor binds to the lac operator to inhibit transcription in E. coli. This inhibition can be relieved by adding lactose or isopropyl-β-D-thiogalactopyranoside (IPTG). lac repressor encoded by lacI
    986..1016    -  promoter       lac promoter: promoter for the E. coli lac operon
   1031..1052    -  protein_bind   CAP binding site: CAP binding activates transcription in the presence of cAMP. E. coli catabolite activator protein
   1065..1152    -  CDS            lacI (fragment): lac repressor; lacI; The lac repressor binds to the lac operator to inhibit transcription in E. coli. This inhibition can be relieved by adding lactose or isopropyl-β-D-thiogalactopyranoside (IPTG).
   1153..1174    -  misc_feature   BioBrick prefix: BioBrick prefix for parts that do not start with "ATG"
   1258..1289    +  terminator     tonB terminator: bidirectional E. coli tonB-P14 transcription terminator
   1290..1392    +  promoter       cat promoter: promoter of the E. coli cat gene encoding chloramphenicol acetyltransferase
   1393..2206    +  CDS            KanR (fragment): aminoglycoside phosphotransferase; aph(3')-Ia; confers resistance to kanamycin in bacteria or G418 (Geneticin®) in eukaryotes
   2229..2256    +  terminator     T7Te terminator: phage T7 early transcription terminator
   2268..2855    -  rep_origin     ori: high-copy-number ColE1/pMB1/pBR322/pUC origin of replication
   2877..2906    -  terminator     T3Te terminator: phage T3 early transcription terminator
>Addgene plasmid #100635 | YCe1721 HC_Kan_RFP-p25 | addgene full sequence | sequence record 192739 | Addgene NGS Result
GAGTCTGAGGCTCGTCCTGAATGATATCAAGCTTGAATTCGTTTCGTCTCGTCGTAGAGACCCTGCAGCG
GCCGCTACTAGTATATAAACGCAGAAAGGCCCACCCGAAGGTGAGCCAGTGTGACTCTAGTAGAGAGCGT
TCACCGACAAACAACAGATAAAACGAAAGGCCCAGTCTTTCGACTGAGCCTTTCGTTTTATTTGATGCCT
GGCTCTAGTAGCGATCTACACTAGCACTATCAGCGTTATTAAGCACCGGTGGAGTGACGACCTTCAGCAC
GTTCGTACTGTTCAACGATGGTGTAGTCTTCGTTGTGGGAGGTGATGTCCAGTTTGATGTCGGTTTTGTA
AGCACCCGGCAGCTGAACCGGTTTTTTAGCCATGTAGGTGGTTTTAACTTCAGCGTCGTAGTGACCACCG
TCTTTCAGTTTCAGACGCATTTTGATTTCACCTTTCAGAGCACCGTCTTCCGGGTACATACGTTCGGTGG
AAGCTTCCCAACCCATGGTTTTTTTCTGCATAACCGGACCGTCGGACGGGAAGTTGGTACCACGCAGTTT
AACTTTGTAGATGAACTCACCGTCTTGCAGGGAGGAGTCCTGGGTAACGGTAACAACACCACCGTCTTCG
AAGTTCATAACACGTTCCCATTTGAAACCTTCCGGGAAGGACAGTTTCAGGTAGTCCGGGATGTCAGCCG
GGTGTTTAACGTAAGCTTTGGAACCGTACTGGAACTGCGGGGACAGGATGTCCCAAGCGAACGGCAGCGG
ACCACCTTTGGTAACTTTCAGTTTAGCGGTCTGGGTACCTTCGTACGGACGACCTTCACCTTCACCTTCG
ATTTCGAACTCGTGACCGTTAACGGAACCTTCCATACGAACTTTGAAACGCATGAACTCTTTGATAACGT
CTTCGGAGGAAGCCATCTAGTATTTCTCCTCTTTCTCTAGTATGTGTGAAATTGTTATCCGCTCACAATT
CCACACAACATACGAGCCGGAAGCATAAAGTGTAAAGCCTGGGGTGCCTAATGAGTGAGCTAACTCACAT
TAATTGCGTTGCGCTCACTGCCCGCTTTCCAGTCGGGAAACCTGTCGTGCCAGCTGCATTAATGAATCGG
CCAACGCGCGGGGAGAGGCGGTTTGCGTATTGCTCTAGAAGCGGCCGCGAATTCGGTCTCTCAGTCGAGA
CGTGACGAATTCTCTAGATATCGCTCAATACTGACCATTTAAATCATACCTGACCTCCATAGCAGAAAGT
CAAAAGCCTCCGACCGGAGGCTTTTGACTTGATCGGCACGTAAGAGGTTCCAACTTTCACCATAATGAAA
TAAGATCACTACCGGGCGTATTTTTTGAGTTATCGAGATTTTCAGGAGCTAAGGAAGCTAAAATGAGCCA
TATTCAACGGGAAACGTCTTGCTCGAGGCCGCGATTAAATTCCAACATGGATGCTGATTTATATGGGTAT
AAATGGGCTCGCGATAATGTCGGGCAATCAGGTGCGACAATCTATCGATTGTATGGGAAGCCCGATGCGC
CAGAGTTGTTTCTGAAACATGGCAAAGGTAGCGTTGCCAATGATGTTACAGATGAGATGGTCAGGCTAAA
CTGGCTGACGGAATTTATGCCTCTTCCGACCATCAAGCATTTTATCCGTACTCCTGATGATGCATGGTTA
CTCACCACTGCGATCCCAGGGAAAACAGCATTCCAGGTATTAGAAGAATATCCTGATTCAGGTGAAAATA
TTGTTGATGCGCTGGCAGTGTTCCTGCGCCGGTTGCATTCGATTCCTGTTTGTAATTGTCCTTTTAACGG
CGATCGCGTATTTCGTCTCGCTCAGGCGCAATCACGAATGAATAACGGTTTGGTTGGTGCGAGTGATTTT
GATGACGAGCGTAATGGCTGGCCTGTTGAACAAGTCTGGAAAGAAATGCATAAGCTTTTGCCATTCTCAC
CGGATTCAGTCGTCACTCATGGTGATTTCTCACTTGATAACCTTATTTTTGACGAGGGGAAATTAATAGG
TTGTATTGATGTTGGACGAGTCGGAATCGCAGACCGATACCAGGATCTTGCCATCCTATGGAACTGCCTC
GGTGAGTTTTCTCCTTCATTACAGAAACGGCTTTTTCAAAAATATGGTATTGATAATCCTGATATGAATA
AATTGCAGTTTCACTTGATGCTCGATGAGTTTTTCTGAGGGCCCAAATGTAATCACCTGGCTCACCTTCG
GGTGGGCCTTTCTGCGTTGCTGGCGTTTTTCCATAGGCTCCGCCCCCCTGACGAGCATCACAAAAATCGA
TGCTCAAGTCAGAGGTGGCGAAACCCGACAGGACTATAAAGATACCAGGCGTTTCCCCCTGGAAGCTCCC
TCGTGCGCTCTCCTGTTCCGACCCTGCCGCTTACCGGATACCTGTCCGCCTTTCTCCCTTCGGGAAGCGT
GGCGCTTTCTCATAGCTCACGCTGTAGGTATCTCAGTTCGGTGTAGGTCGTTCGCTCCAAGCTGGGCTGT
GTGCACGAACCCCCCGTTCAGCCCGACCGCTGCGCCTTATCCGGTAACTATCGTCTTGAGTCCAACCCGG
TAAGACACGACTTATCGCCACTGGCAGCAGCCACTGGTAACAGGATTAGCAGAGCGAGGTATGTAGGCGG
TGCTACAGAGTTCTTGAAGTGGTGGCCTAACTACGGCTACACTAGAAGAACAGTATTTGGTATCTGCGCT
CTGCTGAAGCCAGTTACCTCGGAAAAAGAGTTGGTAGCTCTTGATCCGGCAAACAAACCACCGCTGGTAG
CGGTGGTTTTTTTGTTTGCAAGCAGCAGATTACGCGCAGAAAAAAAGGATCTCAAGAAGATCCTTTGATT
TTCTACCGAAGAAAGGCCCACCCGTGAAGGTGAGCCAGTGAGTTGATTGCAGTCCAGTTACGCTG
